>Addgene plasmid #200136 | pHHYTK124 | addgene full sequence | sequence record 392132 | Addgene NGS Result
TCGGTCTCATATGCTTCGCAACTTAGTCGTCAGGAATGCGTGCAGAAACAGGCCGTCAATTCAAGTGGCA
AGGGGGTTATGCCGACACCAAACAAGACGCCTCATGGCGTCCTCCCCTCAGTTCGGTAGGAACTCCAATC
AGGAAAAAACAGCGGGCTTTATAATGGGGATTCTTTCTATGGCTGGTGCTTTATATTTTATTGCTCCTAA
TAGGAAGCCTCTTTTCGCCTCAAGGAAGGTAGAATCCGATGGTTCTTGAGACCAGACCAATAAAAAACGC
CCGGCGGCAACCGAGCGTTCTGAACAAATCCAGATGGAGTTCTGAGGTCATTACTGGATCTATCAACAGG
AGTCCAAGCGAGCTCGATATCAAATTACGCCCCGCCCTGCCACTCATCGCAGTACTGTTGTAATTCATTA
AGCATTCTGCCGACATGGAAGCCATCACAAACGGCATGATGAACCTGAATCGCCAGCGGCATCAGCACCT
TGTCGCCTTGCGTATAATATTTGCCCATGGTGAAAACGGGGGCGAAGAAGTTGTCCATATTGGCCACGTT
TAAATCAAAACTGGTGAAACTCACCCAGGGATTGGCTGAAACGAAAAACATATTCTCAATAAACCCTTTA
GGGAAATAGGCCAGGTTTTCACCGTAACACGCCACATCTTGCGAATATATGTGTAGAAACTGCCGGAAAT
CGTCGTGGTATTCACTCCAGAGCGATGAAAACGTTTCAGTTTGCTCATGGAAAACGGTGTAACAAGGGTG
AACACTATCCCATATCACCAGCTCACCGTCTTTCATTGCCATACGAAATTCCGGATGAGCATTCATCAGG
CGGGCAAGAATGTGAATAAAGGCCGGATAAAACTTGTGCTTATTTTTCTTTACGGTCTTTAAAAAGGCCG
TAATATCCAGCTGAACGGTCTGGTTATAGGTACATTGAGCAACTGACTGAAATGCCTCAAAATGTTCTTT
ACGATGCCATTGGGATATATCAACGGTGGTATATCCAGTGATTTTTTTCTCCATTTTAGCTTCCTTAGCT
CCTGAAAATCTCGATAACTCAAAAAATACGCCCGGTAGTGATCTTATTTCATTATGGTGAAAGTTGGAAC
CTCTTACGTGCCCGATCAATCATGACCAAAATCCCTTAACGTGAGTTTTCGTTCCACTGAGCGTCAGACC
CCGTAGAAAAGATCAAAGGATCTTCTTGAGATCCTTTTTTTCTGCGCGTAATCTGCTGCTTGCAAACAAA
AAAACCACCGCTACCAGCGGTGGTTTGTTTGCCGGATCAAGAGCTACCAACTCTTTTTCCGAAGGTAACT
GGCTTCAGCAGAGCGCAGATACCAAATACTGTTCTTCTAGTGTAGCCGTAGTTAGGCCACCACTTCAAGA
ACTCTGTAGCACCGCCTACATACCTCGCTCTGCTAATCCTGTTACCAGTGGCTGCTGCCAGTGGCGATAA
GTCGTGTCTTACCGGGTTGGACTCAAGACGATAGTTACCGGATAAGGCGCAGCGGTCGGGCTGAACGGGG
GGTTCGTGCACACAGCCCAGCTTGGAGCGAACGACCTACACCGAACTGAGATACCTACAGCGTGAGCTAT
GAGAAAGCGCCACGCTTCCCGAAGGGAGAAAGGCGGACAGGTATCCGGTAAGCGGCAGGGTCGGAACAGG
AGAGCGCACGAGGGAGCTTCCAGGGGGAAACGCCTGGTATCTTTATAGTCCTGTCGGGTTTCGCCACCTC
TGACTTGAGCGTCGATTTTTGTGATGCTCGTCAGGGGGGCGGAGCCTATGGAAAAACGCCAGCAACGCGG
CCTTTTTACGGTTCCTGGCCTTTTGCTGGCCTTTTGCTCACATGTTCTTTCCTGCGTTATCCCCTGATTC
TGTGGATAACCGTAG
Features (pLannotate 1.2.2; 5 found; start..end, strand, type, name):
     11..250     +  CDS            MIA40 (fragment): MIA40_YEAST - Also known as TIM40. Experimental evidence at protein level: Swiss-Prot protein existence level 1. Required for the import and folding of small cysteine- containing proteins (small Tim) in the mitochondrial intermembrane space (IMS). Forms a redox cycle with ERV1 that involves a disulfide relay system. Precursor proteins to be imported into the IMS are translocated in their reduced form into the mitochondria. The oxidized form of MIA40 forms a transient intermolecular disulfide bridge with the reduced precursor protein, resulting in oxidation of the precursor protein that now con
    270..304     -  terminator     lambda t0 terminator: minimal transcription terminator from phage lambda (Scholtissek and Grosse, 1987)
    378..1034    -  CDS            cat: CAT_ECOLX - Experimental evidence at protein level: Swiss-Prot protein existence level 1. This enzyme is an effector of chloramphenicol resistance in bacteria. From Escherichia coli. This protein is used as a marker in many commonly used cloning vectors, such as pACYC184.
   1035..1132    -  promoter       cat promoter: promoter of the E. coli cat gene encoding chloramphenicol acetyltransferase
   1216..1804    +  rep_origin     ori: high-copy-number ColE1/pMB1/pBR322/pUC origin of replication
