[The description below was written by a language model from this plasmid's Addgene catalogue record and pLannotate feature annotations shown in this document.]
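Description:
pHHYTK124 is a small (about 1.9 kb) part-storage plasmid for the yeast Modular Cloning (MoClo) system, built in the pYTK001 entry vector of the Yeast Toolkit. It is maintained in E. coli only: the annotated backbone consists of a high-copy ColE1/pUC-type origin of replication and a chloramphenicol acetyltransferase (cat) gene with its native promoter, followed by a lambda t0 terminator. No yeast origin, yeast marker, or promoter driving the insert is annotated, consistent with its role as a donor of a single part rather than an expression plasmid, despite the "bacterial expression" catalogue label.

The payload is a 243 bp Type 3a part named IMS-Mia40 (2-70), encoding residues 2–70 of the Saccharomyces cerevisiae protein Mia40 (also called Tim40), a component of the disulfide relay that imports and oxidatively folds small cysteine-containing proteins in the mitochondrial intermembrane space (IMS). The fragment was inserted through BsmBI sites that were destroyed during cloning, as is standard for domesticating parts into the entry vector. In the Yeast Toolkit scheme, Type 3a parts occupy the N-terminal portion of a coding sequence, so this piece is meant to be joined by Golden Gate assembly downstream of a promoter part and in frame upstream of a Type 3b coding part. As the part name and the associated toolkit's aim of reliable intracellular protein targeting indicate, this N-terminal Mia40 segment serves as a targeting sequence directing a fused protein of interest to the IMS of yeast mitochondria. The record does not detail the flanking overhangs or how the start codon is supplied.
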