Addgene plasmid #200136: pHHYTK124
Purpose: Type 3a part for Modular Cloning in Yeast
Depositing lab: Johannes Herrmann. Depositing organization: Rheinland-Pfälzische Technische Universität Kaiserslautern. Publication: A modular cloning (MoClo) toolkit for reliable intracellular protein targeting in the yeast Saccharomyces cerevisiae. Simakin P, Koch C, Herrmann JM. Microb Cell. 2023 Feb 28;10(4):78-87. doi: 10.15698/mic2023.04.794. eCollection 2023 Apr 3. PubMed 37009624.
Backbone
  Vector backbone: pYTK001
  Backbone manufacturer: John Dueber Lab, https://doi.org/10.1021/sb500366v
  Vector type: Bacterial Expression, Synthetic Biology
Growth in bacteria
  Bacterial resistance: Chloramphenicol, 25 μg/mL
  Growth temperature: 37°C
  Growth strain: DH5alpha
  Copy number: High Copy
Gene/Insert
  Gene/Insert name: IMS-Mia40 (2-70)
  Species: S. cerevisiae (budding yeast)
  Insert size (bp): 243
  Cloning method: Restriction Enzyme; 5′ cloning site BsmBI (destroyed during cloning); 3′ cloning site BsmBI (destroyed during cloning)
Terms and licenses: Academic/Nonprofit Terms; Industry Terms: Not Available to Industry
How to cite: pHHYTK124 was a gift from Johannes Herrmann (Addgene plasmid # 200136 ; http://n2t.net/addgene:200136 ; RRID:Addgene_200136)
